>Addgene plasmid #205544 | pFH2.99_PB-EPN1-MCP_I-T2A-eGFP-PGK-Blast | addgene full sequence | sequence record 408281 | Addgene NGS Result
GCAGCTAGATTAACCCTAGAAAGATAGTCTGCGTAAAATTGACGCATGCATTCTTGAAATATTGCTCTCT
CTTTCTAAATAGCGCGAATCCGTCGCTGTGCATTTAGGACATCTCAGTCGCCGCTTGGAGCTCCCGTGAG
GCGTGCTTGTCAATGCGGTAAGTGTCACTGATTTTGAACTATAACAACCGCGTGAGTCAAAATGACGCAT
GATTATCTTTTACGTGACTTTTAAGATTTAACTCATACGATAATTATATTGTTATTTCGTGTTCTACTTA
CGTGATAACTTATTATATATATATTTTCTTGTTATAGATATCCTTGAGGGACAGCCCCCCCCCAAAGCCC
CCAGGGATGTAATTACGTCCCTCCCCCGCTAGGGGGCAGCAGCGAGCCGCCCGGGGCTCCGCTCCGGTCC
GGCGCTCCCCCCGCATCCCCGAGCCGGCAGCGTGCGGGGACAGCCCGGGCACGGGGAAGGTGGCACGGGA
TCGCTTTCCTCTGAACGCTTCTCGCTGCTCTTTGAGCCTGCAGACACCTGGGGGGATACGGGGAAAAATC
GATTAACTATAACGGTCCTAAGGTAGCGAACACCTGCGCTCGAGCGACGTCGAGGGCCTATTTCCCATGA
TTCCTTCATATTTGCATATACGATACAAGGCTGTTAGAGAGATAATTGGAATTAATTTGACTGTAAACAC
AAAGATATTAGTACAAAATACGTGACGTAGAAAGTAATAATTTCTTGGGTAGTTTGCAGTTTTAAAATTA
TGTTTTAAAATGGACTATCATATGCTTACCGTAACTTGAAAGTATTTCGATTTCTTGGCTTTATATATCT
TGTGGAAAGGACGAAACACCGACCAGGTGGGCCCACGCGTTTTTTTCACCTGCATTACCCTGTTATCCCT
AGGATCTGCGATCGCTCCGGTGCCCGTCAGTGGGCAGAGCGCACATCGCCCACAGTCCCCGAGAAGTTGG
GGGGAGGGGTCGGCAATTGAACGGGTGCCTAGAGAAGGTGGCGCGGGGTAAACTGGGAAAGTGATGTCGT
GTACTGGCTCCGCCTTTTTCCCGAGGGTGGGGGAGAACCGTATATAAGTGCAGTAGTCGCCGTGAACGTT
CTTTTTCGCAACGGGTTTGCCGCCAGAACACAGCTGAAGCTTCGAGGGGCTCGCATCTCTCCTTCACGCG
CCCGCCGCCCTACCTGAGGCCGCCATCCACGCCGGTTGAGTCGCGTTCTGCCGCCTCCCGCCTGTGGTGC
CTCCTGAACTGCGTCCGCCGTCTAGGTAAGTTTAAAGCTCAGGTCGAGACCGGGCCTTTGTCCGGCGCTC
CCTTGGAGCCTACCTAGACTCAGCCGGCTCTCCACGCTTTGCCTGACCCTGCTTGCTCAACTCTACGTCT
TTGTTTCGTTTTCTGTTCTGCGCCGTTACAGATCCAAGCTGTGACCGGCGCCTACGCTAGCGGATCCGCC
ACCATGGGTGCGCGTGCGTCTGGTTCTAAATCTGGCTCCGGCTCTGACTCTGGTAGCAAAATCGAAGAGC
TGTTCAAGAAACACAAGATCGTTGCCGTGCTGCGTGCCAATAGTGTGGAAGAAGCGAAAAAGAAAGCGCT
GGCGGTTTTCCTGGGCGGCGTTCATCTGATTGAAATTACCTTTACCGTGCCGGATGCGGATACCGTGATT
AAGGAACTGAGCTTTCTGAAGGAAATGGGCGCGATTATTGGTGCGGGCACCGTGACCAGCGTGGAGCAGT
GCCGTAAAGCGGTGGAAAGTGGCGCCGAGTTCATTGTGAGTCCGCACCTGGACGAGGAAATTAGCCAATT
TTGCAAGGAGAAGGGTGTGTTCTATATGCCAGGCGTTATGACCCCGACCGAACTGGTGAAAGCCATGAAA
CTGGGCCATACCATCTTAAAACTGTTTCCGGGTGAGGTGGTGGGTCCGCAGTTTGTTAAAGCGATGAAAG
GTCCGTTTCCGAATGTGAAATTTGTGCCAACCGGCGGTGTTAATCTGGACAATGTGTGCGAATGGTTCAA
AGCGGGCGTGCTGGCCGTGGGCGTGGGCAGCGCGTTAGTGAAAGGCACCCCGGTGGAAGTGGCGGAAAAG
GCCAAGGCGTTCGTTGAGAAGATTCGTGGCTGCACCGCTTCAAACTTTACTCAGTTCGTGCTCGTGGACA
ATGGTGGGACAGGGGATGTGACAGTGGCTCCTTCTAATTTCGCTAATGGGGTGGCAGAGTGGATCAGCTC
CAACTCACGGAGCCAGGCCTACAAGGTGACATGCAGCGTCAGGCAGTCTAGTGCCCAGAAGAGAAAGTAT
ACCATCAAGGTGGAGGTCCCCAAAGTGGCTACCCAGACAGTGGGCGGAGTCGAACTGCCTGTCGCCGCTT
GGAGGTCCTACCTGAACATGGAGCTCACTATCCCAATTTTCGCTACCAATTCTGACTGTGAACTCATCGT
GAAGGCAATGCAGGGGCTCCTCAAAGACGGTAATCCTATCCCTTCCGCCATCGCCGCTAACTCAGGTATC
TACGAACAGAAACTGATTAGCGAAGAAGATCTGCAGTCTCGTCCGGAACCGACCGCACCGCCGGAAGAAT
CTTTCCGTTCTGGTGTTGAAACCACCACGCCACCGCAAAAACAGGAGCCGATCGACAAAGAACTGTACCC
GCTGACCTCTCTGCGTTCTCTGTTCGGTAACGACCCGTCTTCTCAGGGATCGGGAGAGGGCAGAGGAAGT
CTGCTAACATGCGGTGACGTCGAGGAGAATCCTGGCCCAATGAGCAAGGGCGAGGAGCTGTTCACCGGGG
TGGTGCCCATCCTGGTCGAGCTGGACGGCGACGTAAACGGCCACAAGTTCAGCGTGTCCGGCGAGGGCGA
GGGCGATGCCACCTACGGCAAGCTGACCCTGAAGTTCATCTGCACCACCGGCAAGCTGCCCGTGCCCTGG
CCCACCCTCGTGACCACCCTGACCTACGGCGTGCAGTGCTTCAGCCGCTACCCCGACCACATGAAGCAGC
ACGACTTCTTCAAGTCCGCCATGCCCGAAGGCTACGTCCAGGAGCGCACCATCTTCTTCAAGGACGACGG
CAACTACAAGACCCGCGCCGAGGTGAAGTTCGAGGGCGACACCCTGGTGAACCGCATCGAGCTGAAGGGC
ATCGACTTCAAGGAGGACGGCAACATCCTGGGGCACAAGCTGGAGTACAACTACAACAGCCACAACGTCT
ATATCATGGCCGACAAGCAGAAGAACGGCATCAAGGTGAACTTCAAGATCCGCCACAACATCGAGGACGG
CAGCGTGCAGCTCGCCGACCACTACCAGCAGAACACCCCCATCGGCGACGGCCCCGTGCTGCTGCCCGAC
AACCACTACCTGAGCACCCAGTCCGCCCTGAGCAAAGACCCCAACGAGAAGCGCGATCACATGGTCCTGC
TGGAGTTCGTGACCGCCGCCGGGATCACTCACGGCATGGACGAGCTGTACAAGTAAGCGGCCGCGTCGAC
GACTCTAGATCATAATCAGCCATACCACATTTGTAGAGGTTTTACTTGCTTTAAAAAACCTCCCACACCT
CCCCCTGAACCTGAAACATAAAATGAATGCAATTGTTGTTGTTAACTTGTTTATTGCAGCTTATAATGGT
TACAAATAAAGCAATAGCATCACAAATTTCACAAATAAAGCATTTTTTTCACTGCATTCTAGTTGTGGTT
TGTCCAAACTCATCAATGTATCTTAAGCGCCGGCGCTACACAAGTGGCCTCTGGCCTCGCACACATTCCA
CATCCACCGGTAGGCGCCAACCGGCTCCGTTCTTTGGTGGCCCCTTCGCGCCACCTTCTACTCCTCCCCT
AGTCAGGAAGTTCCCCCCCGCCCCGCAGCTCGCGTCGTGCAGGACGTGACAAATGGAAGTAGCACGTCTC
ACTAGTCTCGTGCAGATGGACAGCACCGCTGAGCAATGGAAGCGGGTAGGCCTTTGGGGCAGCGGCCAAT
AGCAGCTTTGCTCCTTCGCTTTCTGGGCTCAGAGGCTGGGAAGGGGTGGGTCCGGGGGCGGGCTCAGGGG
CGGGCTCAGGGGCGGGGCGGGCGCCCGAAGGTCCTCCGGAGGCCCGGCATTCTGCACGCTTCAAAAGCGC
ACGTCTGCCGCGCTGTTCTCCTCTTCCTCATCTCCGGGCCTTTCGACCTGCAGCCCAAGCTTACCATGGG
TACCGCCACCATGGCCAAGCCTTTGTCTCAAGAAGAATCCACCCTCATTGAAAGAGCAACGGCTACAATC
AACAGCATCCCCATCTCTGAAGATTACAGCGTCGCCAGCGCAGCTCTCTCTAGCGACGGCCGCATCTTCA
CTGGTGTCAATGTATATCATTTTACTGGGGGACCTTGTGCAGAACTCGTGGTGCTGGGCACTGCTGCTGC
TGCGGCAGCTGGCAACCTGACTTGTATCGTCGCGATCGGAAATGAGAACAGGGGCATCTTGAGCCCCTGC
GGACGGTGCCGACAGGTGCTTCTCGATCTGCATCCTGGGATCAAAGCCATAGTGAAGGACAGTGATGGAC
AGCCGACGGCAGTTGGGATTCGTGAATTGCTGCCCTCTGGTTATGTGTGGGAGGGCTAAGGTCACCCGCG
CGCGGACTGTGCCTTCTAGTTGCCAGCCATCTGTTGTTTGCCCCTCCCCCGTGCCTTCCTTGACCCTGGA
AGGTGCCACTCCCACTGTCCTTTCCTAATAAAATGAGGAAATTGCATCGCATTGTCTGAGTAGGTGTCAT
TCTATTCTGGGGGGTGGGGTGGGGCAGGACAGCAAGGGGGAGGATTGGGAAGACAATAGCAGGCATGCTG
GGGATGCGGTGGGCTCTATGGTTCGAACCAGTACGATGGTTTTCCCCGTATCCCCCCAGGTGTCTGCAGG
CTCAAAGAGCAGCGAGAAGCGTTCAGAGGAAAGCGATCCCGTGCCACCTTCCCCGTGCCCGGGCTGTCCC
CGCACGCTGCCGGCTCGGGGATGCGGGGGGAGCGCCGGACCGGAGCGGAGCCCCGGGCGGCTCGCTGCTG
CCCCCTAGCGGGGGAGGGACGTAATTACATCCCTGGGGGCTTTGGGGGGGGGCTGTCCCTGATAAAAGTT
TTGTTACTTTATAGAAGAAATTTTGAGTTTTTGTTTTTTTTTAATAAATAAATAAACATAAATAAATTGT
TTGTTGAATTTATTATTAGTATGTAAGTGTAAATATAATAAAACTTAATATCTATTCAAATTAATAAATA
AACCTCGATATACAGACCGATAAAACACATGCGTCAATTTTACGCATGATTATCTTTAACGTACGTCACA
ATATGATTATCTTTCTAGGGTTAATCTAGCTGCGGCGCGCCATCAGGATCATATCGTCGGGTCTTTTTTC
CGGCTCAGTCATCGCCCAAGCTGGCGCTATCTGGGCATCGGGGAGGAAGAAGCCCGTGCCTTTTCCCGCG
AGGTTGAAGCGGCATGGAAAGAGTTTGCCGAGGATGACTGCTGCTGCATTGACGTTGAGCGAAAACGCAC
GTTTACCATGATGATTCGGGAAGGTGTGGCCATGCACGCCTTTAACGGTGAACTGTTCGTTCAGGCCACC
TGGGATACCAGTTCGTCGCGGCTTTTCCGGACACAGTTCCGGATGGTCAGCCCGAAGCGCATCAGCAACC
CGAACAATACCGGCGACAGCCGGAACTGCCGTGCCGGTGTGCAGATTAATGACAGCGGTGCGGCGCTGGG
ATATTACGTCAGCGAGGACGGGTATCCTGGCTGGATGCCGCAGAAATGGACATGGATACCCCGTGAGTTA
CCCGGCGGGCGCGCTTGGCGTAATCATGGTCATAGCTGTTTCCTGTGTGAAATTGTTATCCGCTCACAAT
TCCACACAACATACGAGCCGGAAGCATAAAGTGTAAAGCCTGGGGTGCCTAATGAGTGAGCTAACTCACA
TTAATTGCGTTGCGCTCACTGCCCGCTTTCCAGTCGGGAAACCTGTCGTGCCAGCTGCATTAATGAATCG
GCCAACGCGCGGGGAGAGGCGGTTTGCGTATTGGGCGCTCTTCCGCTTCCTCGCTCACTGACTCGCTGCG
CTCGGTCGTTCGGCTGCGGCGAGCGGTATCAGCTCACTCAAAGGCGGTAATACGGTTATCCACAGAATCA
GGGGATAACGCAGGAAAGAACATGTGAGCAAAAGGCCAGCAAAAGGCCAGGAACCGTAAAAAGGCCGCGT
TGCTGGCGTTTTTCCATAGGCTCCGCCCCCCTGACGAGCATCACAAAAATCGACGCTCAAGTCAGAGGTG
GCGAAACCCGACAGGACTATAAAGATACCAGGCGTTTCCCCCTGGAAGCTCCCTCGTGCGCTCTCCTGTT
CCGACCCTGCCGCTTACCGGATACCTGTCCGCCTTTCTCCCTTCGGGAAGCGTGGCGCTTTCTCATAGCT
CACGCTGTAGGTATCTCAGTTCGGTGTAGGTCGTTCGCTCCAAGCTGGGCTGTGTGCACGAACCCCCCGT
TCAGCCCGACCGCTGCGCCTTATCCGGTAACTATCGTCTTGAGTCCAACCCGGTAAGACACGACTTATCG
CCACTGGCAGCAGCCACTGGTAACAGGATTAGCAGAGCGAGGTATGTAGGCGGTGCTACAGAGTTCTTGA
AGTGGTGGCCTAACTACGGCTACACTAGAAGAACAGTATTTGGTATCTGCGCTCTGCTGAAGCCAGTTAC
CTTCGGAAAAAGAGTTGGTAGCTCTTGATCCGGCAAACAAACCACCGCTGGTAGCGGTGGTTTTTTTGTT
TGCAAGCAGCAGATTACGCGCAGAAAAAAAGGATCTCAAGAAGATCCTTTGATCTTTTCTACGGGGTCTG
ACGCTCAGTGGAACGAAAACTCACGTTAAGGGATTTTGGTCATGAGATTATCAAAAAGGATCTTCACCTA
GATCCTTTTAAATTAAAAATGAAGTTTTAAATCAATCTAAAGTATATATGAGTAAACTTGGTCTGACAGT
CAGAAGAACTCGTCAAGAAGGCGATAGAAGGCGATGCGCTGCGAATCGGGAGCGGCGATACCGTAAAGCA
CGAGGAAGCGGTCAGCCCATTCGCCGCCAAGCTCTTCAGCAATATCACGGGTAGCCAACGCTATGTCCTG
ATAGCGGTCCGCCACACCCAGCCGGCCACAGTCGATGAATCCAGAAAAGCGGCCATTTTCCACCATGATA
TTCGGCAAGCAGGCATCGCCATGGGTCACGACGAGATCCTCGCCGTCGGGCATGCTCGCCTTGAGCCTGG
CGAACAGTTCGGCTGGCGCGAGCCCCTGATGCTCTTCGTCCAGATCATCCTGATCGACAAGACCGGCTTC
CATCCGAGTACGTGCTCGCTCGATGCGATGTTTCGCTTGGTGGTCGAATGGGCAGGTAGCCGGATCAAGC
GTATGCAGCCGCCGCATTGCATCAGCCATGATGGATACTTTCTCGGCAGGAGCAAGGTGAGATGACAGGA
GATCCTGCCCCGGCACTTCGCCCAATAGCAGCCAGTCCCTTCCCGCTTCAGTGACAACGTCGAGCACAGC
TGCGCAAGGAACGCCCGTCGTGGCCAGCCACGATAGCCGCGCTGCCTCGTCTTGCAGTTCATTCAGGGCA
CCGGACAGGTCGGTCTTGACAAAAAGAACCGGGCGCCCCTGCGCTGACAGCCGGAACACGGCGGCATCAG
AGCAGCCGATTGTCTGTTGTGCCCAGTCATAGCCGAATAGCCTCTCCACCCAAGCGGCCGGAGAACCTGC
GTGCAATCCATCTTGTTCAATCATACTCTTCCTTTTTCAATATTATTGAAGCATTTATCAGGGTTATTGT
CTCATGAGCGGATACATATTTGAATGTATTTAGAAAAATAAACAAATAGGGGTTCCGCGCACATTTCCCC
GAAAAGTGCCACCTAAATTGTAAGCGTTAATATTTTGTTAAAATTCGCGTTAAATTTTTGTTAAATCAGC
TCATTTTTTAACCAATAGGCCGAAATCGGCAAAATCCCTTATAAATCAAAAGAATAGACCGAGATAGGGT
[37 nt withheld, positions 8051-8087]
AAAGAACGTGGACTCCAACGTCAAAGG
[49 nt withheld, positions 8115-8163]
T
[91 nt withheld, positions 8165-8255]
G
[124 nt withheld, positions 8257-8380]
CCCATTCGCCATTCAGGCTGCGCAACTGTTGGGAAGGGCGATCGGTGCGGGCCTCTTCGCTATTACGCCA
GCTGGCGAAAGGGGGATGTGCTGCAAGGCGATTAAGTTGGGTAACGCCAGGGTTTTCCCAGTCACGACGT
TGTAAAACGACGGCCAGTGAGCGCGCCTCGTTCATTCACGTTTTTGAACCCGTGGAGGACGGGCAGACTC
GCGGTGCAAATGTGTTTTACAGCGTGATGGAGCAGATGAAGATGCTCGACACGCTGCAGAACACGAGCTC
CACCGCGGGGCGCGCC
Features (pLannotate 1.2.2; 22 found; start..end, strand, type, name):
    612..852     +  promoter       U6 promoter: RNA polymerase III promoter for human U6 snRNA
    942..1153    +  promoter       EF-1α core promoter: core promoter for human elongation factor EF-1α
   1166..1434    +  LTR            5' LTR (truncated): truncated 5' long terminal repeat (LTR) from human T-cell leukemia virus (HTLV) type 1
   2137..2523    +  CDS            CAPSD_BPMS2: Experimental evidence at protein level: Swiss-Prot protein existence level 1. Acts as a translational repressor of viral replicase synthesis late in infection. This latter function is the result of capsid protein interaction with an RNA hairpin which contains the replicase ribosome-binding site. From Escherichia phage MS2 (Bacteriophage MS2).
   2551..2706    +  CDS            gag (fragment): GAG_HV1H2 - Experimental evidence at protein level: Swiss-Prot protein existence level 1. [p6-gag]: Plays a role in budding of the assembled particle by interacting with the host class E VPS proteins TSG101 and PDCD6IP/AIP1. From Human immunodeficiency virus type 1 group M subtype B (isolate HXB2) (HIV-1).
   2770..3483    +  CDS            GFP (S65T): GFP (S65T) is a basic (constitutively fluorescent) green fluorescent protein published in 1995, derived from Aequorea victoria.
   3508..3591    +  CDS            large T antigen (fragment): large T antigen from SV40 (simian virus 40)
   3614..3735    +  polyA_signal   SV40 poly(A) signal: SV40 polyadenylation signal
   3742..4175    +  promoter       PGK promoter (fragment): mouse phosphoglycerate kinase 1 promoter
   4211..4609    +  CDS            BSD: blasticidin S deaminase; Aspergillus terreus BSD; confers resistance to blasticidin
   4627..4851    +  polyA_signal   bGH poly(A) signal: bovine growth hormone polyadenylation signal
   5286..5825    +  CDS            B (fragment): PORTL_LAMBD - Experimental evidence at protein level: Swiss-Prot protein existence level 1. Forms the portal vertex of the capsid (PubMed:6228056, PubMed:6232391). This portal plays critical roles in head assembly, genome packaging, neck/tail attachment, and genome ejection (Probable). The portal protein multimerizes as a single ring-shaped homododecamer arranged around a central channel (PubMed:6232391). Binds to the terminase subunits to form the packaging machine (PubMed:7799432). From Escherichia phage lambda (Bacteriophage lambda).
   5863..5879    -  protein_bind   lac operator: The lac repressor binds to the lac operator to inhibit transcription in E. coli. This inhibition can be relieved by adding lactose or isopropyl-β-D-thiogalactopyranoside (IPTG). lac repressor encoded by lacI
   5887..5917    -  promoter       lac promoter: promoter for the E. coli lac operon
   5932..5953    -  protein_bind   CAP binding site: CAP binding activates transcription in the presence of cAMP. E. coli catabolite activator protein
   5966..6058    -  CDS            lacI (fragment): lac repressor; lacI; The lac repressor binds to the lac operator to inhibit transcription in E. coli. This inhibition can be relieved by adding lactose or isopropyl-β-D-thiogalactopyranoside (IPTG).
   6241..6829    -  rep_origin     ori: high-copy-number ColE1/pMB1/pBR322/pUC origin of replication
   7000..7794    -  CDS            NeoR/KanR: aminoglycoside phosphotransferase from Tn5; aph(3')-II (or nptII); confers resistance to neomycin, kanamycin, and G418 (Geneticin®)
   7795..7899    -  promoter       AmpR promoter: bla
   7952..8380    -  rep_origin     f1 ori (sequence partly withheld): f1 bacteriophage origin of replication; arrow indicates direction of (+) strand synthesis
   8385..8540    -  CDS            lacZα (fragment): LacZα fragment of β-galactosidase; lacZ fragment
   8542..8655    +  CDS            B (fragment): PORTL_LAMBD - Experimental evidence at protein level: Swiss-Prot protein existence level 1. Forms the portal vertex of the capsid (PubMed:6228056, PubMed:6232391). This portal plays critical roles in head assembly, genome packaging, neck/tail attachment, and genome ejection (Probable). The portal protein multimerizes as a single ring-shaped homododecamer arranged around a central channel (PubMed:6232391). Binds to the terminase subunits to form the packaging machine (PubMed:7799432). From Escherichia phage lambda (Bacteriophage lambda).
