[The description below was written by a language model from this plasmid's Addgene catalogue record and pLannotate feature annotations shown in this document.]
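Description:
pFH2.99_PB-EPN1-MCP_I-T2A-eGFP-PGK-Blast is a PiggyBac transposon plasmid built on the ePB2 backbone for stable expression in mammalian cells. In bacteria it is maintained through a high-copy ColE1/pUC-type origin and selected with kanamycin via a Tn5 NeoR/KanR gene driven by the bla promoter. An f1 origin and remnants of a lac/lacZα cloning region are also present. The PiggyBac terminal repeats implied by the vector type are not called out in the automated annotation. Fragments annotated as phage lambda portal protein appear to be stuffer or backbone sequence with no stated function.

The main cassette uses an EF-1α core promoter followed by an HTLV-1 5′ LTR segment, a composite arrangement commonly used to boost expression. It drives a synthetic fusion named EPN1-MCP-I. Within this open reading frame the feature table recognises the MS2 bacteriophage coat protein (MCP), which binds MS2 RNA hairpins, and a fragment of HIV-1 Gag p6, which recruits host ESCRT budding factors. The upstream portion of the coding region is unannotated, and the record does not define the "EPN1" or "I" elements further. A T2A peptide, named in the construct title, links the fusion to eGFP so both proteins arise from one transcript, which ends at an SV40 poly(A) signal. A short SV40 large T antigen fragment follows the GFP, and its role is not stated. A separate mouse PGK promoter drives blasticidin S deaminase with a bGH poly(A) signal, allowing selection of integrants by blasticidin or green fluorescence. A U6 promoter lies upstream of the EF-1α promoter, but no transcribed RNA element is annotated for it.

The associated publication concerns engineered RNA export from living cells. That context fits a budding, RNA-binding protein designed to package MS2-tagged RNAs.
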