Addgene plasmid #205544: pFH2.99_PB-EPN1-MCP_I-T2A-eGFP-PGK-Blast
Purpose: Express EPN1-MCP-I-T2A-eGFP and blasticidin resistance marker
Depositing lab: Michael Elowitz. Depositing organization: California Institute of Technology. Publication: Engineering RNA export for measurement and manipulation of living cells. Horns F, Martinez JA, Fan C, Haque M, Linton JM, Tobin V, Santat L, Maggiolo AO, Bjorkman PJ, Lois C, Elowitz MB. Cell. 2023 Jul 10:S0092-8674(23)00689-X. doi: 10.1016/j.cell.2023.06.013. PubMed 37437570.
Backbone
  Vector backbone: ePB2
  Vector type: Mammalian Expression ; Piggybac
  Selectable markers: Blasticidin ; eGFP
Growth in bacteria
  Bacterial resistance: Kanamycin, 50 μg/mL
  Growth temperature: 30°C
  Growth strain: NEB Stable
  Copy number: High Copy
Gene/Insert
  Gene/Insert name: EPN1-MCP-I
  Species: Synthetic
  Mutation: WT
  Promoter: EF1
  Cloning method: Restriction Enzyme; 5′ cloning site unknown (unknown if destroyed); 3′ cloning site unknown (unknown if destroyed)
Terms and licenses: Academic/Nonprofit Terms; Industry Terms: Not Available to Industry
How to cite: pFH2.99_PB-EPN1-MCP_I-T2A-eGFP-PGK-Blast was a gift from Michael Elowitz (Addgene plasmid # 205544 ; http://n2t.net/addgene:205544 ; RRID:Addgene_205544)
